Addgene plasmid #131137: pTIGER_mNeonGreen::3xFLAG::dCrk
Purpose: UASp construct for over-expression of Drosophila Crk with N-terminal monomeric NeonGreen and 3X FLAG tag. Compatible with PhiC31-mediated site-specific integration or classical P-element insertion.
Depositing lab: Mark Peifer. Depositing organization: University of North Carolina at Chapel Hill. Publication: The Crk adapter protein is essential for Drosophila embryogenesis, where it regulates multiple actin-dependent morphogenic events. Spracklen AJ, Thornton-Kolbe EM, Bonner AN, Florea A, Compton PJ, Fernandez-Gonzalez R, Peifer M. Mol Biol Cell. 2019 Jul 18:mbcE19050302. doi: 10.1091/mbc.E19-05-0302. PubMed 31318326.
Backbone
  Vector backbone: pTIGER
  Backbone size w/o insert (bp): 10240
  Total vector size (bp): 11733
  Vector type: Insect Expression
  Selectable markers: mini-White
Growth in bacteria
  Bacterial resistance: Ampicillin, 100 μg/mL
  Growth temperature: 37°C
  Growth strain: DH5alpha
  Copy number: Unknown
Gene/Insert
  Gene/Insert name: Crk
  Species: D. melanogaster (fly)
  Insert size (bp): 1597
  Entrez Gene: Crk (a.k.a. Dmel_CG1587, CG1587, CRK, D-CRK, D-Crk, DCrk, Dcrk, Dmel\CG1587, crk, dCRK, dCrk)
  Tag / fusion protein: mNeonGreen (N terminal on insert); 3XFLAG (N terminal on insert)
  Cloning method: Restriction Enzyme; 5′ cloning site KpnI (unknown if destroyed); 3′ cloning site Sph1 (unknown if destroyed)
  Sequencing primers: 5′ TTTGAAAACCGGTGATAGAGC; 3′ AACTGAGTTTCTTCGAAATTGG
Terms and licenses: Academic/Nonprofit Terms; Industry Terms: Not Available to Industry
How to cite: pTIGER_mNeonGreen::3xFLAG::dCrk was a gift from Mark Peifer (Addgene plasmid # 131137 ; http://n2t.net/addgene:131137 ; RRID:Addgene_131137)
