[The description below was written by a language model from this plasmid's Addgene catalogue record and pLannotate feature annotations shown in this document.]
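Description:
pTIGER_mNeonGreen::3xFLAG::dCrk is a Drosophila transgenesis and expression plasmid of about 11.7 kb, built on the pTIGER backbone for GAL4-driven over-expression of a tagged form of the fly adapter protein Crk. In bacteria it is maintained through a high-copy ColE1/pUC-type origin and selected with ampicillin via the bla gene and its promoter; short remnants of the pBR322 bom and rop regions are also detected. In flies, transformants are identified with the mini-white eye-colour marker, a version of white lacking part of its first intron.

The payload is a single open reading frame in which mNeonGreen, a bright, fast-maturing monomeric green/yellow fluorescent protein, is followed by a 3xFLAG epitope (only a fragment of which was recognised by the automated annotation) and then the D. melanogaster Crk coding sequence, so both tags sit at the N terminus of Crk. The catalogue entry describes the cassette as UASp-driven. The UASp promoter is not called as such in the feature table, although the P element 5' end fragments annotated just upstream of mNeonGreen may correspond to its P-transposase-derived portion. UASp supports GAL4-responsive expression in the germline as well as in somatic tissue. A fragment matched to Or2a lies downstream of the insert; the record does not explain its role, and it may simply reflect genomic sequence carried in the backbone's 3' region.

Two integration routes are available. P element 5' and 3' ends allow classical transposase-mediated insertion at random sites, while an attB site permits φC31 integrase-mediated insertion into defined attP landing sites. The fusion is suited to live imaging of Crk localisation, FLAG-based detection or purification, and over-expression studies of Crk function in fly development.
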