Features (pLannotate 1.2.2; 17 found; start..end, strand, type, name):
      1..4120    -  gene           mini-white: white; This modified version of the white gene lacks part of the first intron.
   4571..4668    +  misc_feature   P element 5' end (fragment): No description available
   4671..4803    +  misc_feature   P element 5' end (fragment): No description available
   4813..5520    +  CDS            mNeonGreen: mNeonGreen is a basic (constitutively fluorescent) green/yellow fluorescent protein published in 2013, derived from Branchiostoma lanceolatum. It is reported to be a very rapidly-maturing monomer with moderate acid sensitivity.
   5565..5591    +  CDS            3xFLAG (fragment): three tandem FLAG® epitope tags
   5590..6402    +  CDS            Crk: CRK_DROME - Experimental evidence at protein level: Swiss-Prot protein existence level 1. Adapter protein which interacts with C-terminal portion of mbc, homolog of human DOCK180. May play a role in cellular processes throughout development. From Drosophila melanogaster (Fruit fly).
   7217..7888    +  CDS            Or2a (fragment): OR2A_DROME - Also known as AN4, DOR2F.1, dor62, OR2F.1. Experimental evidence at transcript level: Swiss-Prot protein existence level 2. Odorant receptor which mediates acceptance or avoidance behavior, depending on its substrates. The odorant receptor repertoire encodes a large collection of odor stimuli that vary widely in identity, intensity, and duration. May form a complex with Orco to form odorant-sensing units, providing sensitive and prolonged odorant signaling and calcium permeability. From Drosophila melanogaster (Fruit fly).
   7910..7979    +  protein_bind   attB: attB site for the φC31 integrase (Groth et al., 2000) phage φC31 integrase
   8143..8375    +  misc_feature   P element 3' end: P element 3' end
   8375..8878    +  gene           mini-white (fragment): white; This modified version of the white gene lacks part of the first intron.
   8877..8946    -  misc_feature   bom (fragment): basis of mobility region from pBR322
   9048..9083    -  CDS            rop (fragment): Rop protein, which maintains plasmids at low copy number; rop
   9178..9282    +  promoter       AmpR promoter: bla
   9283..10143   +  CDS            AmpR: β-lactamase; bla; confers resistance to ampicillin, carbenicillin, and related antibiotics
  10314..10902   +  rep_origin     ori: high-copy-number ColE1/pMB1/pBR322/pUC origin of replication
  10908..11136   +  CDS            mini-white (fragment): Drosophila white gene eye color pigment; white; This is a modified version of the white gene lacking part of the first intron.
  11137..11722   +  misc_feature   P element 5' end: No description available
>Addgene plasmid #131137 | pTIGER_mNeonGreen::3xFLAG::dCrk | addgene full sequence | sequence record 258861 | Addgene NGS Result
CTAGTTCCAGTGAAATCCAAGCATTTTCTAAATTAAATGTATTCTTATTATTATAGTTGTTATTTTTGAT
ATATATAAACAACACTATTATGCCCACCATTTTTTTGAGATGCATCTACACAAGGAACAAACACTGGATG
TCACTTTCAGTTCAAATTGTAACGCTAATCACTCCGAACAGGTCACAAAAAATTACCTTAAAAAGTCATA
ATATTAAATTAGAATAAATATAGCTGTGAGGGAAATATATACAAATATATTGGAGCAAATAAATTGTACA
TACAAATATTTATTACTAATTTCTATTGAGACGAAATGAACCACTCGGAACCATTTGAGCGAACCGAATC
GCGCGGAACTAACGACAGTCGCTCCAAGGTCGTCGAACAAAAGGTGAATGTGTTGCGGAGAGCGGGTGGG
AGACAGCGAAAGAGCAACTACGAAACGTGGTGTGGTGGAGGTGAATTATGAAGAGGGCGCGCGATTTGAA
AAGTATGTATATAAAAAATATATCCCGGTGTTTTATGTAGCGATAAACGAGTTTTTGATGTAAGGTATGC
AGGTGTGTAAGTCTTTTGGTTAGAAGACAAATCCAAAGTCTACTTGTGGGGATGTTCGAAGGGGAAATAC
TTGTATTCTATAGGTCATATCTTGTTTTTATTGGCACAAATATAATTACATTAGCTTTTTGAGGGGGCAA
TAAACAGTAAACACGATGGTAATAATGGTAAAAAAAAAAAACAAGCAGTTATTTCGGATATATGTCGGCT
ACTCCTTGCGTCGGGCCCGAAGTCTTAGAGCCAGATATGCGAGCACCCGGAAGCTCACGATGAGAATGGC
CAGACCCACGTAGTCCAGCGGCAGATCGGCGGCGGAGAAGTTAAGCGTCTCCAGGATGACCTTGCCCGAA
CTGGGGCACGTGGTGTTCGACGATGTGCAGCTAATTTCGCCCGGCTCCACGTCCGCCCATTGGTTAATCA
GCAGACCCTCGTTGGCGTAACGGAACCATGAGAGGTACGACAACCATTTGAGGTATACTGGCACCGAGCC
CGAGTTCAAGAAGAAGCCGCCAAAGAGCAGGAATGGTATGATAACCGGCGGACCCACAGACAGCGCCATC
GAGGTCGAGGAGCTGGCGCAGGATATTAGATATCCGAAGGACGTTGACACATTGGCCACCAGAGTGACCA
GCGCCAGGCAGTTGAAGAAGTGCAGCACTCCGGCCCGCAGTCCGATCATCGGATAGGCAATCGCCGTGAA
GACCAGTGGCACTGTGAGAAAAAGCGGCAATTCGGCAATCGTTTTGCCCAGAAAGTATGTGTCACAGCGA
TAAAGTCGACTTCGGGCCTCCCTCATAAAAACTGGCAGCTCTGAGGTGAACACCTAAATCGAATCGATTC
ATTAGAAAGTTAGTAAATTATTGAAATGCAAATGTATTCTAAACATGACTTACATTTATCGTGGCAAAGA
CGTTTTGAAAGGTCATGTTGGTCAGGAAGAGGAAGATGGCTCCGTTGATATTCATCACACCCACTTGCGT
GAGTTGTTGGCCCAAAAAGATGAGGCCAATCAAGATGGCAACCATCTGCAAATTAAAATGTTACTCGCAT
CTCATTAATATTCGCGAGTTAAATGAAATTTATTTATCTTCTGCAAAACTATAAACTATACATCTCATTG
AAAAAAACTAAGAAGGGTGTGGAATCAGGCAATTCTATCTAAAATCTAGCGAATTTGTTTCCAAGAATTG
TAAGCGTTATATCATTTGTTTCCACTGGAACCACTCACCGTTGTCTGAATAAGTCGCACTTTTACGAGGA
GTGGTTCCTTGAGCACCGACAGCCAGGATCGCCACAGGACCGCCCGGAACTGCATGAACCAGGTGGCCTT
GTAGGTGTACCCATTCTCCGGCTGCTCCAGTGGCTTCTCCAGATTTTTGGTGGCCAACAACTGCTCCATA
TCCCGGGCTACTTTGCTAATGGCAAAATTGTCGCATATCTTGGCGATCCGATCACGGGACTCGATCTCCC
GTCCGGGCACAACGGCCAACACCTGTACGTAAAAGTCCGCCGGATTGTAGTTGGTAGGACACTGGGCACC
CACGCTGGATAGGAGTTGAGATGTTATGTAATACTAGATACCCTTAATAAACACATCGAACTCACTAGGA
AAAGAAGTCGACGGCTTCGCTGGGAGTGCCCAAGAAAGCTACCCTGCCCTCGGCCATCAGAAGGATCTTG
TCAAAGAGCTCAAACAGCTCGGAAGACGGCTGATGAATGGTCAGGATGACGGTCTTGCCCTTCTGCGACA
GCTTCTTCAGCACCTGGACGACGCTGTGGGCGGTAAAGGAGTCCAGTCCGGAGGTGGGCTCATCGCAGAT
CAGAAGCGGCGGATCGGTTAGAGCCTCGGAGGCGAATGCCAGACGCTTCCTTTCTCCGCCGGACAGACCT
TTCACCCTGCCGGGCACACCGATGATCGTGTGCTGACATTTGCTGAGCGAAAGCTCCTGGATCACCTGAT
CCACGCGGGCCACTCGCTGCCGATAGGTCAGATGTCGTGGCATCCGCACCATGGCTTGGAAAATCAGGTG
TTCCCTGGCCGTTAGGGAGCCGATAAAGAGGTCATCCTGCTGGACATAGGCGCACCTGGCCTGCATCTCC
TTGGCGTCCACAGGTTGGCCATTGAGCAGTCGCATCCCGGATGGCGATACTTGGATGCCCTGCGGCGATC
GAAAGGCAAGGGCATTCAGCAGGGTCGTCTTTCCGGCACCGGAACTGCCCATCACGGCCAAAAGTTCGCC
CGGATAGGCCACGCCGCAAACTGAGTTTCAAATTGGTAATTGGACCCTTTATTAAGATTTCACACAGATC
AGCCGACTGCGAATAGAAACTCACCGTTCTTGAGCAAATGTTTCCTGGGCGCCGGTATGTGTCGCTCGTT
GCAGAATAGTCCGCGTGTCCGGTTGACCAGCTGCCGCCATCCGGAGCCCGGCTGATTGACCGCCCCAAAG
ATGTCCATATTGTGCCAGGCATAGGTGAGGTTCTCGGCTAGTTGGCCGCTCCCTGAACCGGAGTCCTCCG
GCGGACTGGGTGGCCGGAGCGTGCCGTAGTTTTTGGCCTGCCCGAAGCCCTGGTTAATGCAGCTCTGCGA
AGCCGCTCCGCTGTCACCCTGCAATGATAGGGGATCTCAAATATCAACTACAAGCGTTATGCTCATCTAA
CCCCGAACAAAAAGTACCCCGAAGTATCCTACGAAGTAGGTTTATACTTTTATTTATTTTTTGTGCATCT
AGGATCAGCTTAAAATATCTGGTTGTTATATTTTTTGTAAAAAAGAATATAGTCGAAAATGAATGCCTTT
AGATGTCTTGATCATGATATGATCTCAAAAATTGTCTTATATAGCGAGAACAGCTACCAGAATAATCTGT
TTCGTGTCACTATTTGTTTGTGCAATTGCGGTTTGGGATTTTTGTGGGTCGCAGTTCTCACGCCGCAGAC
AATTTGATGTTGCAATCGCAGTTCCTATAGATCAAGTGAACTTAAGATGTATGCACATGTACTACTCACA
TTGTTCAGATGCTCGGCAGATGGGTGTTTGCTGCCTCCGCGAATTAATAGCTCCTGATCCTCTTGGCCCA
TTGCCGGGATTTTTCACACTTTCCCCTGCTTACCCACCCAAAACCAATCACCACCCCAATCACTCAAAAA
ACAAACAAAAATAAGAAGCGAGAGGAGTTTTGGCACAGCACTTTGTGTTTAATTGATGGCGTAAACCGCT
TGGAGCTTCGTCACGAAACCGCTGACAAAATGCAACTGAAGGCGGACATTGACGCTACGTAACGCTACAA
ACGGTGGCGAAAGAGATAGCGGACGCAGCGGCGAAAGAGACGGCGATATTTCTGTGGACAGAGAAGGAGG
CAAACAGCGCTGACTTTGAGTGGAATGTCATTTTGAGTGAGAGGTAATCGAAAGAACCTGGTACATCAAA
TACCCTTGGATCGAAGTAAATTTAAAACTGATCAGATAAGTTCAATGATATCCAGTGCAGTAAAAAAAAA
AAATGTTTTTTTTATCTACTTTCCGCAAAAATGGGTTTTATTAACTTACATACATACTAGAATTGGCCGC
TCTAGCCCCCCCTCGAATGTTCTCTCTCTTCTCTTCTCTCTCTCTTTCTCGAATGTTCTCTCTCTTCTCT
TCTCTCTCTCTTTCTCGAGGTCATCAAGCTTAGGCCTCCAAGGCGGAGTACTGTCCTCCGGGCTGGCGGA
GTACTGTCCTCCGGCAAGGCGGAGTACTGTCCTCCGGGCTGGCGGAGTACTGTCCTCCGGCAAGGCGGAG
TACTGTCCTCCGGGCTGGCGGAGTACTGTCCTCCGGCAAGGCGGAGTACTGTCCTCCGGGCTGGCGGAGT
ACTGTCCTCCGGCAAGGCGGAGTACTGTCCTCCGGGCTGGCGGAGTACTGTCCTCCGGCAAGGCGGAGTA
CTGTCCTCCGGGCTGGCGGAGTACTGTCCTCCGGCAAGGCGGAGTACTGTCCTCCGGGCTGGCGGAGTAC
TGTCCTCCGGCAAGGGTCGAGTCGATAGCCGAAGCTTACCGAAGTATACACTTAAATTCAGTGCACGTTT
GCTTGTTGAGAGGAAAGGTTGTGTGCGGACGAATTTTTTTTTGAAAACCGGTGATAGAGCCTGAACCAGA
AAAGATAAAAGAAGGCTATACCAGTGGGAGTACACAAACAGAGTAAGTTTGAATAGTAAAAAAAATCATT
TATGTAAACAATAACGTGACTGTGCGTTAGGTCCTGTTCATTGGTACCCACCATGGTTTCCAAAGGTGAA
GAAGACAATATGGCTTCCCTGCCTGCAACCCACGAGTTGCACATTTTTGGATCGATCAACGGCGTCGATT
TTGATATGGTAGGTCAGGGAACGGGAAACCCTAATGACGGTTATGAAGAACTCAATCTGAAGTCGACAAA
GGGTGATCTCCAATTTTCGCCTTGGATTCTCGTACCGCACATTGGATATGGATTTCATCAATATTTGCCA
TATCCAGACGGAATGTCCCCGTTCCAGGCGGCTATGGTCGATGGATCCGGTTACCAGGTCCACAGGACAA
TGCAGTTCGAGGACGGCGCATCGCTCACGGTTAATTACCGTTACACGTACGAGGGTAGTCATATAAAGGG
CGAGGCACAGGTGAAAGGAACCGGATTCCCCGCCGATGGCCCGGTTATGACCAATTCGCTCACTGCGGCT
GATTGGTGTCGGTCCAAAAAAACATATCCTAACGACAAAACTATAATATCCACCTTCAAATGGTCCTACA
CGACCGGAAATGGAAAGCGTTATCGTTCGACGGCTCGGACCACTTATACTTTCGCTAAGCCCATGGCGGC
AAACTACCTCAAGAATCAGCCTATGTATGTATTCCGAAAAACAGAGCTCAAGCACAGTAAAACGGAGCTG
AATTTCAAGGAGTGGCAAAAAGCTTTCACGGACGTTATGGGCATGGATGAACTCTACAAGATGGACTACA
AGGATCATGACGGTGACTACAAAGACCATGATATAGATTACAAGGATGACGACGACAAGATGGATACATT
TGACGTTTCTGATAGGAACAGCTGGTACTTTGGTCCCATGTCTAGACAGGATGCTACTGAAGTTTTGATG
AACGAACGCGAGCGGGGAGTGTTTTTAGTCCGTGATAGTAACTCGATAGCAGGGGATTATGTACTTTGTG
TAAGAGAAGATACAAAAGTTAGCAACTACATCATTAACAAAGTTCAACAACAGGATCAAATCGTTTACCG
CATTGGGGATCAGTCTTTTGACAATCTACCGAAACTCTTAACTTTTTACACTCTTCATTATTTGGATACA
ACCCCTTTAAAACGGCCTGCGTGTAGAAGGGTGGAAAAAGTAATAGGAAAGTTCGATTTCGTTGGCAGCG
ATCAAGATGATTTACCTTTTCAAAGAGGTGAAGTTTTAACAATAGTTCGAAAAGACGAGGATCAATGGTG
GACTGCGCGTAACTCCTCGGGGAAAATTGGTCAAATACCGGTTCCCTATATACAACAGTATGACGATTAT
ATGGATGAAGATGCTATTGATAAAAACGAACCTTCCATTTCGGGATCTAGCAATGTATTTGAAAGTACTC
TTAAAAGGACAGATTTAAATCGAAAACTACCTGCATACGCCCGCGTAAAACAGTCAAGGGTCCCTAACGC
ATACGATAAGACTGCATTAAAATTGGAAATAGGTGACATTATTAAAGTCACTAAAACAAACATTAATGGG
CAATGGGAGGGAGAATTAAATGGAAAAAATGGTCATTTTCCCTTCACGCACGTTGAATTTGTCGATGATT
GTGATTTAAGCAAAAACTCCACAGAAATATGCTAAGCATGCATCTAGAGTCGACCTCGAACGTTAACGTT
AACGTAACGTTAACTCGAGGAGCTTGATAACATTATACCTAAACCCATGGTCAAGAGTAAACATTTCTGC
CTTTGAAGTTGAGAACACAATTAAGCATCCCCTGGTTAAACCTGACATTCATACTTGTTAATAGCGCCAT
AAACATAGCACAACCTGACATTCATACTTGTTAATAGCGCCATAAACATAGCACCAATTTCGAAGAAATC
AGTTAAAAGCAATTAGCAATTAGCAATTAGCAATAACTCTGCTGACTTCAAAACGAGAAGAGTTGCAAGT
ATTTGTAAGGCACAGTTTATAGACCACCGACGGCTCATTAGGGCTCGTCATGTAACTAAGCGCGGTGAAA
CCCAATTGAACATATAGTGGAATTATTATTATCAATGGGGAAGATTTAACCCTCAGGTAGCAAAGTAATT
TAATTGCAAATAGAGAGTCCTAAGACTAAATAATATATTTAAAAATCTGGCCCTTTGACCTTGCTTGTCA
GGTGCATTTGGGTTCAATCGTAAGTTGCTTCTATATAAACACTTTCCCCATCCCCGCAATAATGAAGAAT
ACCGCAGAATAAAGAGAGATTTGCAACAAAAAATAAAGGCATTGCGAAAACTTTTTATGGGGGATCATTA
CACTCGGGCCTACGGTTACAATTCCCAGCCACTTAAGCGACAAGTTTGGCCAACAATCCATCTAATAGCT
AATAGCGCAATCACTGGTAATCGCAAGAGTATATAGGCAATAGAACCCATGGATTTGACCAAAGGTAACC
GAGACAATGGAGAAGCAAGAGGATTTCAAACTGAACACCCACAGTGCTGTGTACTACCACTGGCGCGTTT
GGGAGCTCACTGGCCTGATGCGTCCTCCGGGCGTTTCAAGCCTGCTTTACGTGGTATACTCCATTACGGT
CAACTTGGTGGTCACCGTGCTGTTTCCCTTGAGCTTGCTGGCCAGGCTGCTGTTCACCACCAACATGGCC
GGATTGTGCGAGAACCTGACCATAACTATTACCGATATTGTGGCCAATTTGAAGTTTGCGAATGTGTACA
TGGTGAGGAAGCAGCTCCATGAGATTCGCTCTCTCCTAAGGCTCATGGACGCTAGAGCCCGGCTGGTGGG
CGATCCCGAGGAGATTTCTGCCTTGAGGAAGGAAGTGAATATCGCACAGGGCACTTTCCGCACCTTTGCC
AGTATTTTCGTATTTGGCACTACTTTGAGTTGCGTCCGCGTGGTCGTTCGCCCGGATCGAGAGCTCCTGT
ATCCGGCCTGGTTCGGCGTTGACTGGATGCACTCCACCAGAAACTATGTGCTCATCAATATCTACCAGCT
CTTCGGCTTGATAGTGCAGGCTATACAGAACTGCGCTAGTGACTCCTATCCGCCTGCGTTTCTCTGCCTG
CTCACGGGTCATATGCGTGCTTTGGAGCTGAGGGTGCGGCGGATTGGCGTCGACGATGTAGGTCACGGTC
TCGAAGCCGCGGTGCGGGTGCCAGGGCGTGCCCTTGGGCTCCCCGGGCGCGTACTCCACCTCACCCATCT
GGTCCATCATGATGAACGGGTCGAGGTGGCGGTAGTTGATCCCGGCGAACGCGCGGCGCACCGGGAAGCC
CTCGCCCTCGAAACCGCTGGGCGCGGTGGTCACGGTGAGCACGGGACGTGCGACGGCGTCGACGATGTAG
GTCACGGCGGGCAGCCAAGCTTTGCGTACTCGCAAATTATTAAAAATAAAACTTTAAAAATAATTTCGTC
TAATTAATATTATGAGTTAATTCAAACCCCACGGACATGCTAAGGGTTAATCAACAATCATATCGCTGTC
TCACTCAGACTCAATACGACACTCAGAATACTATTCCTTTCACTCGCACTTATTGCAAGCATACGTTAAG
TGGATGTCTCTTGCCGACGGGACCACCTTATGTTATTTCATCATGGTCTGGCCATTCTCATCGTGAGCTT
CCGGGTGCTCGCATATCTGGCTCTAAGACTTCGGGCCCGACGCAAGGAGTAGCCGACATATATCCGAAAT
AACTGCTTGTTTTTTTTTTTTACCATTATTACCATCGTGTTTACTGTTTATTGCCCCCTCAAAAAGCTAA
TGTAATTATATTTGTGCCAATAAAAACAAGATATGACCTATAGAATACAAGTATTTCCCCTTCGAACATC
CCCACAAGTAGACTTTGGATTTGTCTTCTAACCAAAAGACTTACACACCTGCATACCTTACATCAAAAAC
TCGTTTATCGCTACATAAAACACCGGGATATATTTTTTATATACATACTTTTCAAATCGCGCGCCCTCTT
CATAATTCACCTCCACCACACCACGTTTCGTAGTTGCTCTTTCGCTGTCTCCCACCCGCTCTCCGCAACA
CATTCACCTTTTGTTCGACGACCTTGGAGCGACTGTCGTTAGTTCCGCGCGATTCGGTGCGGTATTTCAC
ACCGCATATGGTGCACTCTCAGTACAATCTGCTCTGATGCCGCATAGTTAAGCCAGCCCCGACACCCGCC
AACACCCGCTGACGCGCCCTGACGGGCTTGTCTGCTCCCGGCATCCGCTTACAGACAAGCTGTGACCGTC
TCCGGGAGCTGCATGTGTCAGAGGTTTTCACCGTCATCACCGAAACGCGCGAGACGAAAGGGCCTCGTGA
TACGCCTATTTTTATAGGTTAATGTCATGATAATAATGGTTTCTTAGACGTCAGGTGGCACTTTTCGGGG
AAATGTGCGCGGAACCCCTATTTGTTTATTTTTCTAAATACATTCAAATATGTATCCGCTCATGAGACAA
TAACCCTGATAAATGCTTCAATAATATTGAAAAAGGAAGAGTATGAGTATTCAACATTTCCGTGTCGCCC
TTATTCCCTTTTTTGCGGCATTTTGCCTTCCTGTTTTTGCTCACCCAGAAACGCTGGTGAAAGTAAAAGA
TGCTGAAGATCAGTTGGGTGCACGAGTGGGTTACATCGAACTGGATCTCAACAGCGGTAAGATCCTTGAG
AGTTTTCGCCCCGAAGAACGTTTTCCAATGATGAGCACTTTTAAAGTTCTGCTATGTGGCGCGGTATTAT
CCCGTATTGACGCCGGGCAAGAGCAACTCGGTCGCCGCATACACTATTCTCAGAATGACTTGGTTGAGTA
CTCACCAGTCACAGAAAAGCATCTTACGGATGGCATGACAGTAAGAGAATTATGCAGTGCTGCCATAACC
ATGAGTGATAACACTGCGGCCAACTTACTTCTGACAACGATCGGAGGACCGAAGGAGCTAACCGCTTTTT
TGCACAACATGGGGGATCATGTAACTCGCCTTGATCGTTGGGAACCGGAGCTGAATGAAGCCATACCAAA
CGACGAGCGTGACACCACGATGCCTGTAGCAATGGCAACAACGTTGCGCAAACTATTAACTGGCGAACTA
CTTACTCTAGCTTCCCGGCAACAATTAATAGACTGGATGGAGGCGGATAAAGTTGCAGGACCACTTCTGC
GCTCGGCCCTTCCGGCTGGCTGGTTTATTGCTGATAAATCTGGAGCCGGTGAGCGTGGGTCTCGCGGTAT
CATTGCAGCACTGGGGCCAGATGGTAAGCCCTCCCGTATCGTAGTTATCTACACGACGGGGAGTCAGGCA
ACTATGGATGAACGAAATAGACAGATCGCTGAGATAGGTGCCTCACTGATTAAGCATTGGTAACTGTCAG
ACCAAGTTTACTCATATATACTTTAGATTGATTTAAAACTTCATTTTTAATTTAAAAGGATCTAGGTGAA
GATCCTTTTTGATAATCTCATGACCAAAATCCCTTAACGTGAGTTTTCGTTCCACTGAGCGTCAGACCCC
GTAGAAAAGATCAAAGGATCTTCTTGAGATCCTTTTTTTCTGCGCGTAATCTGCTGCTTGCAAACAAAAA
AACCACCGCTACCAGCGGTGGTTTGTTTGCCGGATCAAGAGCTACCAACTCTTTTTCCGAAGGTAACTGG
CTTCAGCAGAGCGCAGATACCAAATACTGTTCTTCTAGTGTAGCCGTAGTTAGGCCACCACTTCAAGAAC
TCTGTAGCACCGCCTACATACCTCGCTCTGCTAATCCTGTTACCAGTGGCTGCTGCCAGTGGCGATAAGT
CGTGTCTTACCGGGTTGGACTCAAGACGATAGTTACCGGATAAGGCGCAGCGGTCGGGCTGAACGGGGGG
TTCGTGCACACAGCCCAGCTTGGAGCGAACGACCTACACCGAACTGAGATACCTACAGCGTGAGCTATGA
GAAAGCGCCACGCTTCCCGAAGGGAGAAAGGCGGACAGGTATCCGGTAAGCGGCAGGGTCGGAACAGGAG
AGCGCACGAGGGAGCTTCCAGGGGGAAACGCCTGGTATCTTTATAGTCCTGTCGGGTTTCGCCACCTCTG
ACTTGAGCGTCGATTTTTGTGATGCTCGTCAGGGGGGCGGAGCCTATGGAAAAACGCCTTCTTCTTGAAC
TCGGGCTCGGTGCCAGTATACCTCAAATGGTTGTCGTACCTCTCATGGTTCCGTTACGCCAACGAGGGTC
TGCTGATTAACCAATGGGCGGACGTGGAGCCGGGCGAAATTAGCTGCACATCGTCGAACACCACGTGCCC
CAGTTCGGGCAAGGTCATCCTGGAGACGCTTAACTTCTCCGCCGCCGATCTGCCGCTGGACTACGTGGGT
CTGGCCCATGATGAAATAACATAAGGTGGTCCCGTCGATAGCCGAAGCTTACCGAAGTATACACTTAAAT
TCAGTGCACGTTTGCTTGTTGAGAGGAAAGGTTGTGTGCGGACGAATTTTTTTTTGAAAACATTAACCCT
TACGTGGAATAAAAAAAAATGAAATATTGCAAATTTTGCTGCAAAGCTGTGACTGGAGTAAAATTAATTC
ACGTGCCGAAGTGTGCTATTAAGAGAAAATTGTGGGAGCAGAGCCTTGGGTGCAGCCTTGGTGAAAACTC
CCAAATTTGTGATACCCACTTTAATGATTCGCAGTGGAAGGCTGCACCTGCAAAAGGTCAGACATTTAAA
AGGAGGCGACTCAACGCAGATGCCGTACCTAGTAAAGTGATAGAGCCTGAACCAGAAAAGATAAAAGAAG
GCTATACCAGTGGGAGTACACAAACAGAGTAAGTTTGAATAGTAAAAAAAATCATTTATGTAAACAATAA
CGTGACTGTGCGTTAGGTCCTGTTCATTGTTTAATGAAAATAAGAGCTTGAGGGAAAAAATTCGTACTTT
GGAGTACGAAATGCGTCGTTTAGAGCAGCAGCCGAATTAATT
